>Addgene plasmid #162817 | pAS1_4x7SKPylT_EF1_Ub-*CoV2_ORF6 | addgene full sequence | sequence record 318634 | Addgene NGS Result
TATTGTCTCATGAGCGGATACATATTTGAATGTATTTAGAAAAATAAACAAATAGGGGTTCCGCGCACAT
TTCCCCGAAAAGTGCCACCTAAATTGTAAGCGTTAATATTTTGTTAAAATTCGCGTTAAATTTTTGTTAA
ATCAGCTCATTTTTTAACCAATAGGCCGAAATCGGCAAAATCCCTTATAAATCAAAAGAATAGACCGAGA
TAGGGT
[37 nt withheld, positions 217-253]
AAAGAACGTGGACTCCAACGTCAAAGG
[49 nt withheld, positions 281-329]
T
[91 nt withheld, positions 331-421]
G
[124 nt withheld, positions 423-546]
CCCATTCGCCATTCAGGCTGCGCAACTGTTGGGAAGGGCGATCGGTGCGGGCCTCTTCGCTATTACGCCA
GCTGGCGAAAGGGGGATGTGCTGCAAGGCGATTAAGTTGGGTAACGCCAGGGTTTTCCCAGTCACGACGT
TGTAAAACGACGGCCAGTGAGCGCGCCTCGTTCATTCACGTTTTTGAACCCGTGGAGGACGGGCAGACTC
GCGGTGCAAATGTGTTTTACAGCGTGATGGAGCAGATGAAGATGCTCGACACGCTGCAGAACACGCAGCT
AGATTAACCCTAGAAAGATAATCATATTGTGACGTACGTTAAAGATAATCATGTGTAAAATTGACGCATG
TGTTTTATCGGTCTGTATATCGAGGTTTATTTATTAATTTGAATAGATATTAAGTTTTATTATATTTACA
CTTACATACTAATAATAAATTCAACAAACAATTTATTTATGTTTATTTATTTATTAAAAAAAACAAAAAC
TCAAAATTTCTTCTATAAAGTAACAAAACTTTTATGAGGGACAGCCCCCCCCCAAAGCCCCCAGGGATGT
AATTACGTCCCTCCCCCGCTAGGGGGCAGCAGCGAGCCGCCCGGGGCTCCGCTCCGGTCCGGCGCTCCCC
CCGCATCCCCGAGCCGGCAGCGTGCGGGGACAGCCCGGGCACGGGGAAGGTGGCACGGGATCGCTTTCCT
CTGAACGCTTCTCGCTGCTCTTTGAGCCTGCAGACACCTGGGGGGATACGGGGAAAAGGCCTCCACGGCC
AACTAGTGAAAAACCGCACTTGTCCGGAAACCCCGGGAATCTAACCCGGCTGAACGGATTTAGAGTCCGT
TCGATCTACATGATCAGGTTTCCGAGGTACCCAGGCGGCGCACAAGCTATATAAACCTGAAGGAAATCTC
AACTTTACACTTAGGTCAAGTTACTTATCGTACTAGAGCTTCAGCAGGAAATTTAACTAAAATCTAATTT
AACCAGCATAGCAAATATCATTTATTCCCAAAATGCTAAAGTTTGAGATAAACGGACTTGATTTCCGGCT
GTTTTGACACTATCCAGAATGCCTTGCAGATGGGTGGGGCATGCTAAATACTGCAGGAAAAACCGCACTT
GTCCGGAAACCCCGGGAATCTAACCCGGCTGAACGGATTTAGAGTCCGTTCGATCTACATGATCAGGTTT
CCGAGGTACCCAGGCGGCGCACAAGCTATATAAACCTGAAGGAAATCTCAACTTTACACTTAGGTCAAGT
TACTTATCGTACTAGAGCTTCAGCAGGAAATTTAACTAAAATCTAATTTAACCAGCATAGCAAATATCAT
TTATTCCCAAAATGCTAAAGTTTGAGATAAACGGACTTGATTTCCGGCTGTTTTGACACTATCCAGAATG
CCTTGCAGATGGGTGGGGCATGCTAAATACTGCAGGAAAAACCGCACTTGTCCGGAAACCCCGGGAATCT
AACCCGGCTGAACGGATTTAGAGTCCGTTCGATCTACATGATCAGGTTTCCGAGGTACCCAGGCGGCGCA
CAAGCTATATAAACCTGAAGGAAATCTCAACTTTACACTTAGGTCAAGTTACTTATCGTACTAGAGCTTC
AGCAGGAAATTTAACTAAAATCTAATTTAACCAGCATAGCAAATATCATTTATTCCCAAAATGCTAAAGT
TTGAGATAAACGGACTTGATTTCCGGCTGTTTTGACACTATCCAGAATGCCTTGCAGATGGGTGGGGCAT
GCTAAATACTGCAGGAAAAACCGCACTTGTCCGGAAACCCCGGGAATCTAACCCGGCTGAACGGATTTAG
AGTCCGTTCGATCTACATGATCAGGTTTCCGAGGTACCCAGGCGGCGCACAAGCTATATAAACCTGAAGG
AAATCTCAACTTTACACTTAGGTCAAGTTACTTATCGTACTAGAGCTTCAGCAGGAAATTTAACTAAAAT
CTAATTTAACCAGCATAGCAAATATCATTTATTCCCAAAATGCTAAAGTTTGAGATAAACGGACTTGATT
TCCGGCTGTTTTGACACTATCCAGAATGCCTTGCAGATGGGTGGGGCATGCTAAATACTGCAGAACTAGT
GCTCTAGAAAGGATCTGCGATCGCTCCGGTGCCCGTCAGTGGGCAGAGCGCACATCGCCCACAGTCCCCG
AGAAGTTGGGGGGAGGGGTCGGCAATTGAACGGGTGCCTAGAGAAGGTGGCGCGGGGTAAACTGGGAAAG
TGATGTCGTGTACTGGCTCCGCCTTTTTCCCGAGGGTGGGGGAGAACCGTATATAAGTGCAGTAGTCGCC
GTGAACGTTCTTTTTCGCAACGGGTTTGCCGCCAGAACACAGCTGAAGCTTCGAGGGGCTCGCATCTCTC
CTTCACGCGCCCGCCGCCCTACCTGAGGCCGCCATCCACGCCGGTTGAGTCGCGTTCTGCCGCCTCCCGC
CTGTGGTGCCTCCTGAACTGCGTCCGCCGTCTAGGTAAGTTTAAAGCTCAGGTCGAGACCGGGCCTTTGT
CCGGCGCTCCCTTGGAGCCTACCTAGACTCAGCCGGCTCTCCACGCTTTGCCTGACCCTGCTTGCTCAAC
TCTACGTCTTTGTTTCGTTTTCTGTTCTGCGCCGTTACAGATCCAAGCTGTGACCGGCGCCTACTCTAGA
GCTAGCGAATTATGCAGATCTTCGTGAAGACTCTGACTGGTAAGACCATCACCCTCGAGGTTGAGCCCAG
TGACACCATCGAGAATGTCAAGGCAAAGATCCAAGATAAGGAAGGCATCCCTCCTGACCAGCAGAGGCTG
ATCTTTGCTGGAAAACAGCTGGAAGATGGGCGCACCCTGTCTGACTACAACATCCAGAAAGAGTCCACCC
TGCACCTGGTGCTCCGCTTAAGAGGGGGTTAGTTCCACTTGGTGGATTTCCAAGTCACAATCGCTGAGAT
CCTGCTTATTATTATGCGAACCTTCAAAGTAAGTATCTGGAATTTGGATTATATTATCAACCTGATAATA
AAAAATTTGTCTAAAAGTCTGACTGAGAACAAGTACTCTCAGCTTGATGAAGAGCAACCTATGGAAATAG
ACTGACCGGCGACAATCAACCTCTGGATTACAAAATTTGTGAAAGATTGACTGGTATTCTTAACTATGTT
GCTCCTTTTACGCTATGTGGATACGCTGCTTTAATGCCTTTGTATCATGCGTTAACTAAACTTGTTTATT
GCAGCTTATAATGGTTACAAATAAAGCAATAGCATCACAAATTTCACAAATAAAGCATTTTTTTCACTGC
ATTCTAGTTGTGGTTTGTCCAAACTCATCAATGTATCTTATCATGTCTGGAATTGACTCAAATGATGTCA
ATTAGTCTATCAGAAGCTCATCTGGTCTCCCTTCCGGGGGACAAGACATCCCTGTTTAATATTTAAACAG
CAGTGTTCCCAAACTGGGTTCTTATATCCCTTGCTCTGGTCAACCAGGTTGCAGGGTTTCCTGTCCTCAC
AGGAACGAAGTCCCTAAAGAAACAGTGGCAGCCAGGTTTAGCCCCGGAATTGACTGGATTCCTTTTTTAG
GGCCCATTGGTATGGCTTTTTCCCCGTATCCCCCCAGGTGTCTGCAGGCTCAAAGAGCAGCGAGAAGCGT
TCAGAGGAAAGCGATCCCGTGCCACCTTCCCCGTGCCCGGGCTGTCCCCGCACGCTGCCGGCTCGGGGAT
GCGGGGGGAGCGCCGGACCGGAGCGGAGCCCCGGGCGGCTCGCTGCTGCCCCCTAGCGGGGGAGGGACGT
AATTACATCCCTGGGGGCTTTGGGGGGGGGCTGTCCCTGATATCTATAACAAGAAAATATATATATAATA
AGTTATCACGTAAGTAGAACATGAAATAACAATATAATTATCGTATGAGTTAAATCTTAAAAGTCACGTA
AAAGATAATCATGCGTCATTTTGACTCACGCGGTCGTTATAGTTCAAAATCAGTGACACTTACCGCATTG
ACAAGCACGCCTCACGGGAGCTCCAAGCGGCGACTGAGATGTCCTAAATGCACAGCGACGGATTCGCGCT
ATTTAGAAAGAGAGAGCAATATTTCAAGAATGCATGCGTCAATTTTACGCAGACTATCTTTCTAGGGTTA
ATCTAGCTGCATCAGGATCATATCGTCGGGTCTTTTTTCCGGCTCAGTCATCGCCCAAGCTGGCGCTATC
TGGGCATCGGGGAGGAAGAAGCCCGTGCCTTTTCCCGCGAGGTTGAAGCGGCATGGAAAGAGTTTGCCGA
GGATGACTGCTGCTGCATTGACGTTGAGCGAAAACGCACGTTTACCATGATGATTCGGGAAGGTGTGGCC
ATGCACGCCTTTAACGGTGAACTGTTCGTTCAGGCCACCTGGGATACCAGTTCGTCGCGGCTTTTCCGGA
CACAGTTCCGGATGGTCAGCCCGAAGCGCATCAGCAACCCGAACAATACCGGCGACAGCCGGAACTGCCG
TGCCGGTGTGCAGATTAATGACAGCGGTGCGGCGCTGGGATATTACGTCAGCGAGGACGGGTATCCTGGC
TGGATGCCGCAGAAATGGACATGGATACCCCGTGAGTTACCCGGCGGGCGCGCTTGGCGTAATCATGGTC
ATAGCTGTTTCCTGTGTGAAATTGTTATCCGCTCACAATTCCACACAACATACGAGCCGGAAGCATAAAG
TGTAAAGCCTGGGGTGCCTAATGAGTGAGCTAACTCACATTAATTGCGTTGCGCTCACTGCCCGCTTTCC
AGTCGGGAAACCTGTCGTGCCAGCTGCATTAATGAATCGGCCAACGCGCGGGGAGAGGCGGTTTGCGTAT
TGGGCGCTCTTCCGCTTCCTCGCTCACTGACTCGCTGCGCTCGGTCGTTCGGCTGCGGCGAGCGGTATCA
GCTCACTCAAAGGCGGTAATACGGTTATCCACAGAATCAGGGGATAACGCAGGAAAGAACATGTGAGCAA
AAGGCCAGCAAAAGGCCAGGAACCGTAAAAAGGCCGCGTTGCTGGCGTTTTTCCATAGGCTCCGCCCCCC
TGACGAGCATCACAAAAATCGACGCTCAAGTCAGAGGTGGCGAAACCCGACAGGACTATAAAGATACCAG
GCGTTTCCCCCTGGAAGCTCCCTCGTGCGCTCTCCTGTTCCGACCCTGCCGCTTACCGGATACCTGTCCG
CCTTTCTCCCTTCGGGAAGCGTGGCGCTTTCTCATAGCTCACGCTGTAGGTATCTCAGTTCGGTGTAGGT
CGTTCGCTCCAAGCTGGGCTGTGTGCACGAACCCCCCGTTCAGCCCGACCGCTGCGCCTTATCCGGTAAC
TATCGTCTTGAGTCCAACCCGGTAAGACACGACTTATCGCCACTGGCAGCAGCCACTGGTAACAGGATTA
GCAGAGCGAGGTATGTAGGCGGTGCTACAGAGTTCTTGAAGTGGTGGCCTAACTACGGCTACACTAGAAG
AACAGTATTTGGTATCTGCGCTCTGCTGAAGCCAGTTACCTTCGGAAAAAGAGTTGGTAGCTCTTGATCC
GGCAAACAAACCACCGCTGGTAGCGGTGGTTTTTTTGTTTGCAAGCAGCAGATTACGCGCAGAAAAAAAG
GATCTCAAGAAGATCCTTTGATCTTTTCTACGGGGTCTGACGCTCAGTGGAACGAAAACTCACGTTAAGG
GATTTTGGTCATGAGATTATCAAAAAGGATCTTCACCTAGATCCTTTTAAATTAAAAATGAAGTTTTAAA
TCAATCTAAAGTATATATGAGTAAACTTGGTCTGACAGTTACCAATGCTTAATCAGTGAGGCACCTATCT
CAGCGATCTGTCTATTTCGTTCATCCATAGTTGCCTGACTCCCCGTCGTGTAGATAACTACGATACGGGA
GGGCTTACCATCTGGCCCCAGTGCTGCAATGATACCGCGAGACCCACGCTCACCGGCTCCAGATTTATCA
GCAATAAACCAGCCAGCCGGAAGGGCCGAGCGCAGAAGTGGTCCTGCAACTTTATCCGCCTCCATCCAGT
CTATTAATTGTTGCCGGGAAGCTAGAGTAAGTAGTTCGCCAGTTAATAGTTTGCGCAACGTTGTTGCCAT
TGCTACAGGCATCGTGGTGTCACGCTCGTCGTTTGGTATGGCTTCATTCAGCTCCGGTTCCCAACGATCA
AGGCGAGTTACATGATCCCCCATGTTGTGCAAAAAAGCGGTTAGCTCCTTCGGTCCTCCGATCGTTGTCA
GAAGTAAGTTGGCCGCAGTGTTATCACTCATGGTTATGGCAGCACTGCATAATTCTCTTACTGTCATGCC
ATCCGTAAGATGCTTTTCTGTGACTGGTGAGTACTCAACCAAGTCATTCTGAGAATAGTGTATGCGGCGA
CCGAGTTGCTCTTGCCCGGCGTCAATACGGGATAATACCGCGCCACATAGCAGAACTTTAAAAGTGCTCA
TCATTGGAAAACGTTCTTCGGGGCGAAAACTCTCAAGGATCTTACCGCTGTTGAGATCCAGTTCGATGTA
ACCCACTCGTGCACCCAACTGATCTTCAGCATCTTTTACTTTCACCAGCGTTTCTGGGTGAGCAAAAACA
GGAAGGCAAAATGCCGCAAAAAAGGGAATAAGGGCGACACGGAAATGTTGAATACTCATACTCTTCCTTT
TTCAATATTATTGAAGCATTTATCAGGGT
Features (pLannotate 1.2.2; 22 found; start..end, strand, type, name):
    118..546     -  rep_origin     f1 ori (sequence partly withheld): f1 bacteriophage origin of replication; arrow indicates direction of (+) strand synthesis
    551..706     -  CDS            lacZα (fragment): LacZα fragment of β-galactosidase; lacZ fragment
    708..827     +  CDS            B (fragment): PORTL_LAMBD - Experimental evidence at protein level: Swiss-Prot protein existence level 1. Forms the portal vertex of the capsid (PubMed:6228056, PubMed:6232391). This portal plays critical roles in head assembly, genome packaging, neck/tail attachment, and genome ejection (Probable). The portal protein multimerizes as a single ring-shaped homododecamer arranged around a central channel (PubMed:6232391). Binds to the terminase subunits to form the packaging machine (PubMed:7799432). From Escherichia phage lambda (Bacteriophage lambda).
   1340..1408    -  ncRNA          tRNA: Accession: RF00005 - tRNA
   1669..1737    -  ncRNA          tRNA: Accession: RF00005 - tRNA
   1998..2066    -  ncRNA          tRNA: Accession: RF00005 - tRNA
   2327..2395    -  ncRNA          tRNA: Accession: RF00005 - tRNA
   2687..2898    +  promoter       EF-1α core promoter: core promoter for human elongation factor EF-1α
   2911..3179    +  LTR            5' LTR (truncated): truncated 5' long terminal repeat (LTR) from human T-cell leukemia virus (HTLV) type 1
   3218..3445    +  CDS            UBIQ_CERCA: Experimental evidence at protein level: Swiss-Prot protein existence level 1. Ubiquitin exists either covalently attached to another protein, or free (unanchored). When covalently bound, it is conjugated to target proteins via an isopeptide bond either as a monomer (monoubiquitin), a polymer linked via different Lys residues of the ubiquitin (polyubiquitin chains) or a linear polymer linked via the initiator Met of the ubiquitin (linear polyubiquitin chains). Polyubiquitin chains, when attached to a target protein, have different functions depending on the Lys residue of the ubiquitin that is
   3449..3628    +  CDS            NS6_SARS2: Experimental evidence at protein level: Swiss-Prot protein existence level 1. Disrupts cell nuclear import complex formation by tethering karyopherin alpha 2 and karyopherin beta 1 to the membrane. Retention of import factors at the ER/Golgi membrane leads to a loss of transport into the nucleus. Thereby prevents STAT1 nuclear translocation in response to interferon signaling, thus blocking the expression of interferon stimulated genes (ISGs) that display multiple antiviral activities (PubMed:33097660). Suppresses IFN-beta production possibly by blocking IRF3 nuclear translocation (PubMed:3297
   3640..3746    +  misc_feature   WPRE (fragment): woodchuck hepatitis virus posttranscriptional regulatory element
   3755..3876    +  polyA_signal   SV40 poly(A) signal: SV40 polyadenylation signal
   3894..3986    +  ncRNA          G-CSF SLDE: Accession: RF00183 - G-CSF factor stem-loop destabilising element (SLDE)
   4683..5150    +  CDS            B (fragment): PORTL_LAMBD - Experimental evidence at protein level: Swiss-Prot protein existence level 1. Forms the portal vertex of the capsid (PubMed:6228056, PubMed:6232391). This portal plays critical roles in head assembly, genome packaging, neck/tail attachment, and genome ejection (Probable). The portal protein multimerizes as a single ring-shaped homododecamer arranged around a central channel (PubMed:6232391). Binds to the terminase subunits to form the packaging machine (PubMed:7799432). From Escherichia phage lambda (Bacteriophage lambda).
   5188..5204    -  protein_bind   lac operator: The lac repressor binds to the lac operator to inhibit transcription in E. coli. This inhibition can be relieved by adding lactose or isopropyl-β-D-thiogalactopyranoside (IPTG). lac repressor encoded by lacI
   5212..5242    -  promoter       lac promoter: promoter for the E. coli lac operon
   5257..5278    -  protein_bind   CAP binding site: CAP binding activates transcription in the presence of cAMP. E. coli catabolite activator protein
   5291..5383    -  CDS            lacI (fragment): lac repressor; lacI; The lac repressor binds to the lac operator to inhibit transcription in E. coli. This inhibition can be relieved by adding lactose or isopropyl-β-D-thiogalactopyranoside (IPTG).
   5566..6154    -  rep_origin     ori: high-copy-number ColE1/pMB1/pBR322/pUC origin of replication
   6325..7185    -  CDS            AmpR: β-lactamase; bla; confers resistance to ampicillin, carbenicillin, and related antibiotics
   7186..65      -  promoter       AmpR promoter (across the origin): bla
