[The description below was written by a language model from this plasmid's Addgene catalogue record and pLannotate feature annotations shown in this document.]
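Description:
pAS1_4x7SKPylT_EF1_Ub-*CoV2_ORF6 is a 7.2 kb mammalian expression plasmid of the pAS family, catalogued as a PiggyBac-type vector. It was built for the STELLA approach to labelling small proteins at a single terminal residue by amber suppression. It is propagated in E. coli from a high-copy ColE1/pUC origin under ampicillin selection (AmpR with its bla promoter). It also retains an f1 origin and remnants of a lacZα/lac promoter cloning region. The automated annotation does not call out PiggyBac terminal repeats or a mammalian selection marker. The two short matches to the lambda portal protein flanking the payload are probably annotation artefacts of backbone sequence, so the transposon boundaries cannot be confirmed from the feature table.

The payload has two parts. Four tandem tRNA genes on the reverse strand correspond to the "4x7SKPylT" in the name, which indicates four copies of the pyrrolysyl amber suppressor tRNA, each driven by a 7SK Pol III promoter; the promoters themselves are not annotated. Downstream, an EF-1α core promoter coupled to the HTLV-1 5′ LTR fragment drives a ubiquitin coding sequence fused directly to SARS-CoV-2 ORF6, in which the initiator methionine codon is replaced by an amber (TAG) codon. A WPRE fragment and an SV40 polyadenylation signal follow.

In general terms, a matching pyrrolysyl-tRNA synthetase is needed for suppression, and none is annotated on this plasmid, so it would have to be supplied separately. Suppression would then insert a noncanonical amino acid at the TAG codon. Cleavage of the ubiquitin moiety by cellular deubiquitinases would be expected to expose that residue at the N-terminus of ORF6. This allows minimal, site-specific fluorescent labelling for live-cell imaging of this microprotein.
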