Addgene plasmid #162817: pAS1_4x7SKPylT_EF1_Ub-*CoV2_ORF6
Purpose: STELLA plasmid for amber suppression of N-terminally labelled CoV2_ORF6
Depositing lab: Simon Elsaesser. Depositing organization: Karolinska Institutet. Publication: Universal Single-Residue Terminal Labels for Fluorescent Live Cell Imaging of Microproteins. Lafranchi L, Schlesinger D, Kimler KJ, Elsasser SJ. J Am Chem Soc. 2020 Nov 25;142(47):20080-20087. doi: 10.1021/jacs.0c09574. Epub 2020 Nov 11. PubMed 33175524.
Backbone
  Vector backbone: pAS
  Vector type: Mammalian Expression ; PiggyBac
Growth in bacteria
  Bacterial resistance: Ampicillin, 100 μg/mL
  Growth temperature: 37°C
  Growth strain: NEB Stable
  Copy number: High Copy
Gene/Insert
  Gene/Insert name: Ub-(N-TAG)CoV2_ORF6
  Species: SARS-CoV-2
  Mutation: CoV2_ORF6(Met1,Amber)
  Promoter: EF1alpha
  Cloning method: Restriction Enzyme; 5′ cloning site Unknown (unknown if destroyed)
Terms and licenses: Academic/Nonprofit Terms; Industry Terms: Not Available to Industry
Depositor comments: Protein sequence: (TAG)FHLVDFQVTIAEILLIIMRTFKVSIWNLDYIINLIIKNLSKSLTENKYSQLDEEQPMEID - UniProtKB - P0DTC6 (NS6_SARS2)
How to cite: pAS1_4x7SKPylT_EF1_Ub-*CoV2_ORF6 was a gift from Simon Elsaesser (Addgene plasmid # 162817 ; http://n2t.net/addgene:162817 ; RRID:Addgene_162817)
